>Addgene plasmid #156840 | pD649-HAsp-CD1B-Fc(DAPA)-AviTag-6xHis | depositor full sequence | sequence record 302789 | Full Sequence
TTTCAATATTATTGAAGCATTTATCAGGGTTATTGTCTCATGAGCGGATACATATTTGAATGTATTTAGA
AAAATAAACAAATAGGGGTCAGTGTTACAACCAATTAACCAATTCTGAACATTATCGCGAGCCCATTTAT
ACCTGAATATGGCTCATAACACCCCTTGCTCATGACCAAAATCCCTTAACGTGAGTTACGCGCGCGTCGT
TCCACTGAGCGTCAGACCCCGTAGAAAAGATCAAAGGATCTTCTTGAGATCCTTTTTTTCTGCGCGTAAT
CTGCTGCTTGCAAACAAAAAAACCACCGCTACCAGCGGTGGTTTGTTTGCCGGATCAAGAGCTACCAACT
CTTTTTCCGAAGGTAACTGGCTTCAGCAGAGCGCAGATACCAAATACTGTTCTTCTAGTGTAGCCGTAGT
TAGCCCACCACTTCAAGAACTCTGTAGCACCGCCTACATACCTCGCTCTGCTAATCCTGTTACCAGTGGC
TGCTGCCAGTGGCGATAAGTCGTGTCTTACCGGGTTGGACTCAAGACGATAGTTACCGGATAAGGCGCAG
CGGTCGGGCTGAACGGGGGGTTCGTGCACACAGCCCAGCTTGGAGCGAACGACCTACACCGAACTGAGAT
ACCTACAGCGTGAGCTATGAGAAAGCGCCACGCTTCCCGAAGGGAGAAAGGCGGACAGGTATCCGGTAAG
CGGCAGGGTCGGAACAGGAGAGCGCACGAGGGAGCTTCCAGGGGGAAACGCCTGGTATCTTTATAGTCCT
GTCGGGTTTCGCCACCTCTGACTTGAGCGTCGATTTTTGTGATGCTCGTCAGGGGGGCGGAGCCTATGGA
AAAACGCCAGCAACGCGGCCTTTTTACGGTTCCTGGCCTTTTGCTGGCCTTTTGCTCACATGTTCTTTCC
TGCGTTATCCCCTGATTCTGTGGATAACCGTATTACCGCCTTTGAGTGAGCTGATACCGCTCGCCGCAGC
CGAACGACCGAGCGCAGCGAGTCAGTGAGCGAGGAAGCGGAAGGCGAGAGTAGGGAACTGCCAGGCATCA
AACTAAGCAGAAGGCCCCTGACGGATGGCCTTTTTGCGTTTCTACAAACTCTTTCTGTGTTGTAAAACGA
CGGCCAGTCTTAAGCTCGGGCCCCCTGGGCGGTTCTGATAACGAGTAATCGTTAATCCGCAAATAACGTA
AAAACCCGCTTCGGCGGGTTTTTTTATGGGGGGAGTTTAGGGAAAGAGCATTTGTCAGAATATTTAAGGG
CGCCTGTCACTTTGCTTGATATATGAGAATTATTTAACCTTATAAATGAGAAAAAAGCAACGCACTTTAA
ATAAGATACGTTGCTTTTTCGATTGATGAACACCTATAATTAAACTATTCATCTATTATTTATGATTTTT
TGTATATACAATATTTCTAGTTTGTTAAAGAGAATTAAGAAAATAAATCTCGAAAATAATAAAGGGAAAA
TCAGTTTTTGATATCAAAATTATACATGTCAACGATAATACAAAATATAATACAAACTATAAGATGTTAT
CAGTATTTATTATCATTTAGAATAAATTTTGTGTCGCCCTTAATTGTGAGCGGATAACAATTACGAGCTT
CATGCACAGTGGCGTTGACTCAATATTGGCCATTAGCCATATTATTCATTGGTTATATAGCATAAATCAA
TATTGGCTATTGGCCATTGCATACGTTGTATCTATATCATAATATGTACATTTATATTGGCTCATGTCCA
ATATGACCGCCATGTTGGCATTGATTATTGACTAGTTATTAATAGTAATCAATTACGGGGTCATTAGTTC
ATAGCCCATATATGGAGTTCCGCGTTACATAACTTACGGTAAATGGCCCGCCTGGCTGACCGCCCAACGA
CCCCCGCCCATTGACGTCAATAATGACGTATGTTCCCATAGTAACGCCAATAGGGACTTTCCATTGACGT
CAATGGGTGGAGTATTTACGGTAAACTGCCCACTTGGCAGTACATCAAGTGTATCATATGCCAAGTACGC
CCCCTATTGACGTCAATGACGGTAAATGGCCCGCCTGGCATTATGCCCAGTACATGACCTTATGGGACTT
TCCTACTTGGCAGTACATCTACGTATTAGTCATCGCTATTACCATGGTGATGCGGTTTTGGCAGTACATC
AATGGGCGTGGATAGCGGTTTGACTCACGGGGATTTCCAAGTCTCCACCCCATTGACGTCAATGGGAGTT
TGTTTTGGCACCAAAATCAACGGGACTTTCCAAAATGTCGTAACAACTCCGCCCCATTGACGCAAATGGG
CGGTAGGCGTGTACGGTGGGAGGTCTATATAAGCAGAGCTCGTTTAGTGAACCGTCAGATCGCCTGGAGA
CGCCATCCACGCTGTTTTGACCTCCATAGAAGACACCGGGACCGATCCAGCCTCCGCGGCCGGGAACGGT
GCATTGGAACGCGGATTCCCCGTGCCAAGAGTGACGTAAGTACCGCCTATAGAGTCTATAGGCCCACCCC
CTTGGCTTCGTTAGAACGCGGCTACAATTAATACATAACCTTATGTATCATACACATACGATTTAGGTGA
CACTATAGAATAACATCCACTTTGCCTTTCTCTCCACAGGTGTCCACTCCCAGGTCCAACTGCACCTCGG
TTCTATCGAAAACGCGCCTGCTAGCGCCACCATGAAGACCATCATTGCCCTGAGCTACATCTTCTGCCTG
GTGTTCGCTGCGGCCGCC
[297 nt withheld, positions 2749-3045]
GGCGGAGGTGGAAGCGGAGGCGGAGGATCTGGTGGTGGTGGATCTTCTGAACACGCCTTTCAGGGCCCTA
CCAGCTTCCACGTGATCCAGACCAGCAGCTTCACCAACAGCACCTGGGCTCAGACACAAGGCTCTGGCTG
GCTGGATGACCTGCAGATCCACGGCTGGGATAGCGATAGCGGCACCGCCATTTTTCTGAAGCCCTGGTCC
AAGGGCAACTTCAGCGACAAAGAGGTGGCCGAGCTGGAAGAGATCTTCCGGGTGTACATCTTCGGCTTCG
CCAGAGAGGTGCAGGACTTTGCCGGCGACTTCCAGATGAAGTACCCATTCGAGATCCAGGGAATCGCCGG
CTGTGAACTGCATTCTGGCGGAGCCATCGTGTCCTTTCTGAGAGGTGCTCTCGGCGGCCTGGATTTCCTG
AGCGTGAAGAATGCCAGCTGCGTGCCATCTCCTGAAGGCGGAAGCAGAGCCCAGAAGTTCTGCGCCCTGA
TCATCCAGTACCAGGGCATCATGGAAACCGTGCGCATCCTGCTGTATGAGACATGCCCTAGATACCTGCT
GGGCGTGCTGAATGCCGGAAAGGCCGATCTGCAGAGACAAGTGAAACCTGAGGCCTGGCTGTCTAGCGGA
CCTTCTCCAGGACCTGGTAGACTGCAGCTCGTGTGCCATGTGTCTGGCTTCTACCCTAAGCCTGTGTGGG
TCATGTGGATGAGAGGCGAGCAAGAGCAGCAGGGCACACAGCTGGGAGATATCCTGCCTAACGCCAACTG
GACATGGTATCTGAGAGCCACACTGGACGTGGCCGATGGCGAAGCAGCTGGACTGTCTTGTAGAGTGAAG
CACAGCAGCCTGGAAGGCCAGGACATCATCCTGTACTGGCGGAATCCTACCAGCATCGGCTCTGGCGCGC
CGGGCGGCGACAAGACCCACACCTGCCCCCCCTGCCCAGCTCCAGAACTGCTGGGAGGGCCTTCCGTGTT
CCTGTTCCCCCCCAAGCCCAAGGACACCCTGATGATCAGCAGGACCCCCGAGGTGACCTGCGTGGTGGTG
GCCGTGTCCCACGAGGACCCAGAGGTGAAGTTCAACTGGTACGTGGACGGCGTGGAGGTGCACAACGCCA
AGACCAAGCCCAGAGAGGAGCAGTACAACAGCACCTACAGGGTGGTGTCCGTGCTGACCGTGCTGCACCA
GGACTGGCTGAACGGCAAAGAATACAAGTGCAAAGTCTCCAACAAGGCCCTGGCTGCCCCAATCGAAAAG
ACAATCAGCAAGGCCAAGGGCCAGCCACGGGAGCCCCAGGTGTACACCCTGCCCCCCAGCCGGGAGGAGA
TGACCAAGAACCAGGTGTCCCTGACCTGTCTGGTGAAGGGCTTCTACCCCAGCGATATCGCCGTGGAGTG
GGAGAGCAACGGCCAGCCCGAGAACAACTACAAGACCACCCCCCCAGTGCTGGACAGCGACGGCAGCTTC
TTCCTGTACAGCAAGCTGACCGTGGACAAGTCCAGGTGGCAGCAGGGCAACGTGTTCAGCTGCAGCGTGA
TGCACGAGGCCCTGCACAACCACTACACCCAGAAGTCCCTGAGCCTGAGCCCCGGCGGCAGCGGTCTTAA
TGATATTTTCGAGGCTCAGAAGATTGAGTGGCATGAACACCACCACCATCACCACTAAGGCCGGCCTGTA
GTCACTGGCACAACGCGTTACCCGGTAAGCCAATCGGGTATACACGGTCGTCATACTGCAGACAGGGTTC
TTCTACTTTGCAAGATAGTCTTGAGTAGTAAAATAAATAGATAGAGAAAATCAGCCTCGACTGTGCCTTC
TAGTTGCCAGCCATCTGTTGTTTGCCCCTCCCCCGTGCCTTCCTTGACCCTGGAAGGTGCCACTCCCACT
GTCCTTTCCTAATAAAATGAGGAAATTGCATCACAACACTCAACCCTATCTCGGTCTATTCTTTTGATTT
ATAAGGGATTTTGCCGATTTCGGCCTATTGGTTAAAAAATGAGCTGATTTAACAAAAATTTAACGCGAAT
TAATTCTGTGGAATGTGTGTCAGTTAGGGTGTGGAAAGTCCCCAGGCTCCCCAGCAGGCAGAAGTATGCA
AAGCATGCATCTCAATTAGTCAGCAACCAGGTGTGGAAAGTCCCCAGGCTCCCCAGCAGGCAGAAGTATG
CAAAGCATGCATCTCAATTAGTCAGCAACCATAGTCCCGCCCCTAACTCCGCCCATCCCGCCCCTAACTC
CGCCCAGTTCCGCCCATTCTCCGCCCCATGGCTGACTAATTTTTTTTATTTATGCAGAGGCCGAGGCCGC
CTCTGCCTCTGAGCTATTCCAGAAGTAGTGAGGAGGCTTTTTTGGAGGCCTAGGCTTTTGCAAAAAGCTC
CCGGGAGCTTGTATATCCATTTTCGGATCTGATCAGCACGTGTTGACAATTAATCATCGGCATAGTATAT
CGGCATAGTATAATACGACAAGGTGAGGAACTAAACCATGACCGAGTACAAGCCCACGGTGCGCCTCGCC
ACCCGCGACGACGTCCCCAGGGCCGTACGCACCCTCGCCGCCGCGTTCGCCGACTACCCCGCCACGCGCC
ACACCGTCGATCCGGACCGCCACATCGAGCGGGTCACCGAGCTGCAAGAACTCTTCCTCACGCGCGTCGG
GCTCGACATCGGCAAGGTGTGGGTCGCGGACGACGGCGCCGCGGTGGCGGTCTGGACCACGCCGGAGAGC
GTCGAAGCGGGGGCGGTGTTCGCCGAGATCGGCCCGCGCATGGCCGAGTTGAGCGGTTCCCGGCTGGCCG
CGCAGCAACAGATGGAAGGCCTCCTGGCGCCGCACCGGCCCAAGGAGCCCGCGTGGTTCCTGGCCACCGT
CGGCGTCTCGCCCGACCACCAGGGCAAGGGTCTGGGCAGCGCCGTCGTGCTCCCCGGAGTGGAGGCGGCC
GAGCGCGCCGGGGTGCCCGCCTTCCTGGAGACATCCGCGCCCCGCAACCTCCCCTTCTACGAGCGGCTCG
GCTTCACCGTCACCGCCGACGTCGAGGTGCCCGAAGGACCGCGCACCTGGTGCATGACCCGCAAGCCCGG
TGCCTGACACGTGCTACGAGATTTCGATTCCACCGCCGCCTTCTATGAAAGGTTGGGCTTCGGAATCGTT
TTCCGGGACGCCGGCTGGATGATCCTCCAGCGCGGGGATCTCATGCTGGAGTTCTTCGCCCACCCCAACT
TGTTTATTGCAGCTTATAATGGTTACAAATAAAGCAATAGCATCACAAATTTCACAAATAAAGCATTTTT
TTCACTGCATTCTAGTTGTGGTTTGTCCAAACTCATCAATGTATCTTATCATGTCTGTATACCGTCGACC
TCTAGCTAGAGCTTGGCGTAATCATGGTCATTACCAATGCTTAATCAGTGAGGCACCTATCTCAGCGATC
TGTCTATTTCGTTCATCCATAGTTGCCTGACTCCCCGTCGTGTAGATAACTACGATACGGGAGGGCTTAC
CATCTGGCCCCAGCGCTGCGATGATACCGCGAGAACCACGCTCACCGGCTCCGGATTTATCAGCAATAAA
CCAGCCAGCCGGAAGGGCCGAGCGCAGAAGTGGTCCTGCAACTTTATCCGCCTCCATCCAGTCTATTAAT
TGTTGCCGGGAAGCTAGAGTAAGTAGTTCGCCAGTTAATAGTTTGCGCAACGTTGTTGCCATCGCTACAG
GCATCGTGGTGTCACGCTCGTCGTTTGGTATGGCTTCATTCAGCTCCGGTTCCCAACGATCAAGGCGAGT
TACATGATCCCCCATGTTGTGCAAAAAAGCGGTTAGCTCCTTCGGTCCTCCGATCGTTGTCAGAAGTAAG
TTGGCCGCAGTGTTATCACTCATGGTTATGGCAGCACTGCATAATTCTCTTACTGTCATGCCATCCGTAA
GATGCTTTTCTGTGACTGGTGAGTACTCAACCAAGTCATTCTGAGAATAGTGTATGCGGCGACCGAGTTG
CTCTTGCCCGGCGTCAATACGGGATAATACCGCGCCACATAGCAGAACTTTAAAAGTGCTCATCATTGGA
AAACGTTCTTCGGGGCGAAAACTCTCAAGGATCTTACCGCTGTTGAGATCCAGTTCGATGTAACCCACTC
GTGCACCCAACTGATCTTCAGCATCTTTTACTTTCACCAGCGTTTCTGGGTGAGCAAAAACAGGAAGGCA
AAATGCCGCAAAAAAGGGAATAAGGGCGACACGGAAATGTTGAATACTCATATTCTTCCTT
Features (pLannotate 1.2.2; 22 found; start..end, strand, type, name):
    119..143     -  CDS            KanR (fragment): aminoglycoside phosphotransferase; aph(3')-Ia; confers resistance to kanamycin
    254..842     +  rep_origin     ori: high-copy-number ColE1/pMB1/pBR322/pUC origin of replication
   1067..1084    +  terminator     rrnB T2 terminator (fragment): transcription terminator T2 from the E. coli rrnB gene
   1109..1128    -  CDS            lacZα (fragment): LacZα fragment of β-galactosidase; lacZ fragment
   1584..1600    +  protein_bind   lac operator: The lac repressor binds to the lac operator to inhibit transcription in E. coli. This inhibition can be relieved by adding lactose or isopropyl-β-D-thiogalactopyranoside (IPTG). lac repressor encoded by lacI
   1843..2146    +  enhancer       CMV enhancer: human cytomegalovirus immediate early enhancer
   2147..2350    +  promoter       CMV promoter: human cytomegalovirus (CMV) immediate early promoter
   2486..2529    +  intron         CMV intron (fragment): modified intron A from human cytomegalovirus
   2581..2599    +  promoter       SP6 promoter: promoter for bacteriophage SP6 RNA polymerase
   2603..2640    +  CDS            IgH signal sequence (fragment): signal sequence from the mouse immunoglobulin heavy chain variable region
   2704..3045    +  CDS            B2M (sequence partly withheld): B2MG_CHLAE - Experimental evidence at protein level: Swiss-Prot protein existence level 1. Component of the class I major histocompatibility complex (MHC). Involved in the presentation of peptide antigens to the immune system. From Chlorocebus aethiops (Green monkey) (Cercopithecus aethiops).
   3091..3948    +  CDS            CD1B (fragment): CD1B_HUMAN - Experimental evidence at protein level: Swiss-Prot protein existence level 1. Antigen-presenting protein that binds self and non-self lipid and glycolipid antigens and presents them to T-cell receptors on natural killer T-cells. From Homo sapiens (Human).
   3964..4641    +  CDS            IGHG1 (fragment): IGHG1_HUMAN - Experimental evidence at protein level: Swiss-Prot protein existence level 1. Constant region of immunoglobulin heavy chains. Immunoglobulins, also known as antibodies, are membrane-bound or secreted glycoproteins produced by B lymphocytes. In the recognition phase of humoral immunity, the membrane-bound immunoglobulins serve as receptors which, upon binding of a specific antigen, trigger the clonal expansion and differentiation of B lymphocytes into immunoglobulins- secreting plasma cells. Secreted immunoglobulins mediate the effector phase of humoral immunity, which results in
   4856..4967    +  polyA_signal   bGH poly(A) signal: bovine growth hormone polyadenylation signal
   4968..5076    +  rep_origin     f1 ori (fragment): f1 bacteriophage origin of replication; arrow indicates direction of (+) strand synthesis
   5090..5419    +  promoter       SV40 promoter: SV40 enhancer and early promoter
   5467..5514    +  promoter       EM7 promoter: synthetic bacterial promoter&nbsp
   5533..6132    +  CDS            PuroR (fragment): puromycin N-acetyltransferase; pac from Streptomyces; confers resistance to puromycin
   6142..6267    +  CDS            ble (fragment): BLE_KLEPN - Experimental evidence at protein level: Swiss-Prot protein existence level 1. Binding protein with a strong affinity to the bleomycin family of antibiotics. Binds to CL990; an antimitotic-antibiotic compound. From Klebsiella pneumoniae.
   6262..6383    +  polyA_signal   SV40 poly(A) signal: SV40 polyadenylation signal
   6436..7296    -  CDS            AmpR: β-lactamase; bla; confers resistance to ampicillin, carbenicillin, and related antibiotics
   7299..89      -  promoter       AmpR promoter (fragment) (across the origin): bla
