[The description below was written by a language model from this plasmid's Addgene catalogue record and pLannotate feature annotations shown in this document.]
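Description:
pD649-HAsp-CD1B-Fc(DAPA)-AviTag-6xHis is a mammalian expression plasmid built on the pD649 backbone for producing the extracellular domain of human CD1B as a secreted Fc fusion protein. It is propagated in E. coli as a high-copy plasmid through a ColE1/pUC-type origin and selected with ampicillin via a full-length β-lactamase gene. The annotated sequence (about 7.3 kb) also carries an SV40 early promoter/EM7 promoter unit driving a puromycin N-acetyltransferase coding sequence with an SV40 poly(A) signal, which could in principle allow puromycin selection in mammalian cells, although the record does not describe that use. Small annotated fragments (KanR, lacZα, ble, f1 ori, rrnB terminator) appear to be backbone remnants rather than functional elements.

Expression is driven by the CMV immediate-early enhancer and promoter, followed by a fragment of CMV intron A and an SP6 promoter that also serves as a sequencing primer site. The open reading frame begins with a secretion signal, named HAsp in the construct name; the annotation tool matches a fragment of an immunoglobulin heavy-chain signal sequence at this position. Notably, the feature table shows a β2-microglobulin coding segment upstream of the CD1B ectodomain, suggesting a single-chain β2m–CD1B design, though the catalogue fields do not mention this. The insert sits between retained NotI and AscI sites and is followed by a human IgG1 Fc carrying the D265A and P329A (DAPA) mutations, generally used to reduce Fc effector binding, then an AviTag for site-specific biotinylation and a 6xHis tag for purification, ending at a bGH poly(A) signal. The plasmid belongs to a collection made for mapping interactions among human cell-surface proteins. The depositor notes that some members of the collection may contain a transposase insertion upstream of the CMV promoter.
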