Addgene plasmid #156840: pD649-HAsp-CD1B-Fc(DAPA)-AviTag-6xHis
Purpose: Mammalian expression of cell-surface protein extracellular domain fused to Fc(DAPA)-Avi-6xHis. Protein is secreted from cells.
Depositing lab: Chris Garcia. Depositing organization: Stanford University. Publication: A Human IgSF Cell-Surface Interactome Reveals a Complex Network of Protein-Protein Interactions. Wojtowicz WM, Vielmetter J, Fernandes RA, Siepe DH, Eastman CL, Chisholm GB, Cox S, Klock H, Anderson PW, Rue SM, Miller JJ, Glaser SM, Bragstad ML, Vance J, Lam AW, Lesley SA, Zinn K, Garcia KC. Cell. 2020 Aug 20;182(4):1027-1043.e17. doi: 10.1016/j.cell.2020.07.025. PubMed 32822567.
Backbone
  Vector backbone: pD649
  Backbone size w/o insert (bp): 6106
  Vector type: Mammalian Expression
Growth in bacteria
  Bacterial resistance: Ampicillin, 100 μg/mL
  Growth temperature: 37°C
  Growth strain: DH5alpha
  Copy number: High Copy
Gene/Insert
  Gene/Insert name: CD1B
  Species: H. sapiens (human)
  Insert size (bp): 1200
  Mutation: Fc region of human IgG contains D265A and P329A mutations (DAPA)
  Entrez Gene: CD1B (a.k.a. CD1, CD1A, R1)
  Promoter: CMV/SP6
  Tag / fusion protein: Fc(DAPA)-AviTag-6xHis (C terminal on backbone)
  Cloning method: Restriction Enzyme; 5′ cloning site GCGGCCGC (not destroyed); 3′ cloning site GGCGCGCC (not destroyed)
  Sequencing primers: 5′ ATTTAGGTGACACTATAG; 3′ CACGTACCAGTTGAACTTCACC
Resource information
  A portion of this plasmid was derived from a plasmid made by: synthesis by ThermoFisher
Terms and licenses: Academic/Nonprofit Terms; Industry Terms: Not Available to Industry
Depositor comments: Some plasmids in this collection may have an IS4-like element ISVsa5 family transposase upstream of the CMV promoter.
How to cite: pD649-HAsp-CD1B-Fc(DAPA)-AviTag-6xHis was a gift from Chris Garcia (Addgene plasmid # 156840 ; http://n2t.net/addgene:156840 ; RRID:Addgene_156840)
