>Addgene plasmid #156840 | pD649-HAsp-CD1B-Fc(DAPA)-AviTag-6xHis | depositor partial sequence | sequence record 302790 | insert (extracellular domain)
[297 nt withheld, positions 1-297]
GGCGGAGGTGGAAGCGGAGGCGGAGGATCTGGTGGTGGTGGATCTTCTGAACACGCCTTTCAGGGCCCTA
CCAGCTTCCACGTGATCCAGACCAGCAGCTTCACCAACAGCACCTGGGCTCAGACACAAGGCTCTGGCTG
GCTGGATGACCTGCAGATCCACGGCTGGGATAGCGATAGCGGCACCGCCATTTTTCTGAAGCCCTGGTCC
AAGGGCAACTTCAGCGACAAAGAGGTGGCCGAGCTGGAAGAGATCTTCCGGGTGTACATCTTCGGCTTCG
CCAGAGAGGTGCAGGACTTTGCCGGCGACTTCCAGATGAAGTACCCATTCGAGATCCAGGGAATCGCCGG
CTGTGAACTGCATTCTGGCGGAGCCATCGTGTCCTTTCTGAGAGGTGCTCTCGGCGGCCTGGATTTCCTG
AGCGTGAAGAATGCCAGCTGCGTGCCATCTCCTGAAGGCGGAAGCAGAGCCCAGAAGTTCTGCGCCCTGA
TCATCCAGTACCAGGGCATCATGGAAACCGTGCGCATCCTGCTGTATGAGACATGCCCTAGATACCTGCT
GGGCGTGCTGAATGCCGGAAAGGCCGATCTGCAGAGACAAGTGAAACCTGAGGCCTGGCTGTCTAGCGGA
CCTTCTCCAGGACCTGGTAGACTGCAGCTCGTGTGCCATGTGTCTGGCTTCTACCCTAAGCCTGTGTGGG
TCATGTGGATGAGAGGCGAGCAAGAGCAGCAGGGCACACAGCTGGGAGATATCCTGCCTAACGCCAACTG
GACATGGTATCTGAGAGCCACACTGGACGTGGCCGATGGCGAAGCAGCTGGACTGTCTTGTAGAGTGAAG
CACAGCAGCCTGGAAGGCCAGGACATCATCCTGTACTGGCGGAATCCTACCAGCATCGGCTCT
